Addgene plasmid #47607: pcDNA3.1-6His-MyoX
Depositing lab: Emanuel Strehler. Depositing organization: Mayo Foundation for Medical Education and Research. Publication: Calmodulin-like protein enhances myosin-10 translation. Bennett RD, Strehler EE. Biochem Biophys Res Commun. 2008 May 2;369(2):654-9. doi: 10.1016/j.bbrc.2008.02.056. Epub 2008 Feb 22. PubMed 18295593.
Backbone
  Vector backbone: pcDNA3.1-His
  Backbone manufacturer: Invitrogen
  Backbone size w/o insert (bp): 5500
  Vector type: Mammalian Expression
Growth in bacteria
  Bacterial resistance: Ampicillin, 100 μg/mL
  Growth temperature: 37°C
  Growth strain: DH5alpha
  Copy number: High Copy
Gene/Insert
  Gene/Insert name: MyoX (alt names: MYO10; myosin X)
  Species: H. sapiens (human)
  Mutation: Q680R
  GenBank ID: AF234532.1
  Entrez Gene: MYO10 (a.k.a. MyoX)
  Promoter: CMV
  Cloning method: Restriction Enzyme; 5′ cloning site KpnI (not destroyed); 3′ cloning site XbaI (not destroyed)
  Sequencing primers: 5′ CMV-F; 3′ BGHrev
Terms and licenses: Academic/Nonprofit Terms; Industry Terms: Not Available to Industry
Depositor comments: Note: The His tag from the backbone is not in-frame with the insert.
How to cite: pcDNA3.1-6His-MyoX was a gift from Emanuel Strehler (Addgene plasmid # 47607 ; http://n2t.net/addgene:47607 ; RRID:Addgene_47607)
