[The description below was written by a language model from this plasmid's Addgene catalogue record and pLannotate feature annotations shown in this document.]
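Description:
pcDNA3.1-6His-MyoX is a mammalian expression plasmid built on the Invitrogen pcDNA3.1-His backbone and carrying the human myosin X (MYO10) coding sequence, inserted between KpnI and XbaI sites that both remain intact. The sequenced record is about 11.6 kb, of which the MYO10 open reading frame occupies roughly 6.2 kb. The insert carries a Q680R substitution relative to the reference cDNA. Transcription is driven by the human cytomegalovirus immediate early enhancer and promoter and terminated by the bovine growth hormone polyadenylation signal. A T7 promoter lies between the CMV promoter and the coding region, which would allow in vitro transcription.

Upstream of the insert, the backbone supplies its usual N-terminal leader of a 6xHis tag, the T7 gene 10 leader and the Xpress epitope with an enterokinase cleavage site. Despite the plasmid name, the depositor notes that the backbone His tag is not in frame with the MyoX insert, so a His-tagged fusion protein should not be assumed. For stable selection in mammalian cells, an SV40 early promoter drives a neomycin phosphotransferase gene followed by the SV40 polyadenylation signal. In bacteria the plasmid is maintained at high copy through a ColE1/pUC-type origin with ampicillin resistance, and an f1 origin is also present. Several small annotated fragments (HIV-1 LTR, ble, lacI, bom) appear to be partial sequence matches or backbone remnants rather than functional elements. The associated publication concerns enhancement of myosin-10 translation by calmodulin-like protein, consistent with use of this construct to express myosin X in cultured mammalian cells.
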