Features (pLannotate 1.2.2; 23 found; start..end, strand, type, name):
    138..517     +  enhancer       CMV enhancer: human cytomegalovirus immediate early enhancer
    518..721     +  promoter       CMV promoter: human cytomegalovirus (CMV) immediate early promoter
    717..750     +  LTR            5' LTR (truncated) (fragment): truncated 5' long terminal repeat (LTR) from HIV-1
    766..784     +  promoter       T7 promoter: promoter for bacteriophage T7 RNA polymerase
    835..855     +  CDS            capTEV™ (fragment): composite tag for in vivo biotinylation, TEV protease cleavage, and 6xHis tagging
    856..888     +  CDS            T7 tag (gene 10 leader): leader peptide from bacteriophage T7 gene 10 promotes efficient translation in E. coli
    892..915     +  CDS            Xpress™ tag: Xpress™ epitope tag, including an enterokinase recognition and cleavage site
    921..7094    +  CDS            MYO10: MYO10_HUMAN - Also known as KIAA0799. Experimental evidence at protein level: Swiss-Prot protein existence level 1. [Isoform Headless]: Functions as a dominant-negative regulator of isoform 1, suppressing its filopodia-inducing and axon outgrowth-promoting activities. In hippocampal neurons, it increases VASP retention in spine heads to induce spine formation and spine head expansion (By similarity). From Homo sapiens (Human).
   7141..7365    +  polyA_signal   bGH poly(A) signal: bovine growth hormone polyadenylation signal
   7369..7390    +  promoter       SV40 promoter (fragment): SV40 enhancer and early promoter
   7411..7839    +  rep_origin     f1 ori (sequence partly withheld): f1 bacteriophage origin of replication; arrow indicates direction of (+) strand synthesis
   7853..8182    +  promoter       SV40 promoter: SV40 enhancer and early promoter
   8249..9040    +  CDS            neo: KKA2_KLEPN - Also known as kan, nptII. Experimental evidence at protein level: Swiss-Prot protein existence level 1. Resistance to kanamycin, neomycin, paromomycin, ribostamycin, butirosin and gentamicin B. From Klebsiella pneumoniae.
   9064..9222    +  CDS            ble (fragment): BLE_KLEPN - Experimental evidence at protein level: Swiss-Prot protein existence level 1. Binding protein with a strong affinity to the bleomycin family of antibiotics. Binds to CL990; an antimitotic-antibiotic compound. From Klebsiella pneumoniae.
   9217..9338    +  polyA_signal   SV40 poly(A) signal: SV40 polyadenylation signal
   9409..9431    -  protein_bind   lac operator (fragment): The lac repressor binds to the lac operator to inhibit transcription in E. coli. This inhibition can be relieved by adding lactose or isopropyl-β-D-thiogalactopyranoside (IPTG). lac repressor encoded by lacI
   9435..9465    -  promoter       lac promoter: promoter for the E. coli lac operon
   9480..9501    -  protein_bind   CAP binding site: CAP binding activates transcription in the presence of cAMP. E. coli catabolite activator protein
   9514..9606    -  CDS            lacI (fragment): lac repressor; lacI; The lac repressor binds to the lac operator to inhibit transcription in E. coli. This inhibition can be relieved by adding lactose or isopropyl-β-D-thiogalactopyranoside (IPTG).
   9789..10377   -  rep_origin     ori: high-copy-number ColE1/pMB1/pBR322/pUC origin of replication
  10548..11408   -  CDS            AmpR: β-lactamase; bla; confers resistance to ampicillin, carbenicillin, and related antibiotics
  11409..11513   -  promoter       AmpR promoter: bla
  11572..11624   -  misc_feature   bom (fragment): basis of mobility region from pBR322
>Addgene plasmid #47607 | pcDNA3.1-6His-MyoX | addgene full sequence | sequence record 482723 | Addgene NGS Result
GTTGGAGGTCGCTGAGTAGTGCGCGAGCAAAATTTAAGCTACAACAAGGCAAGGCTTGACCGACAATTGC
ATGAAGAATCTGCTTAGGGTTAGGCGTTTTGCGCTGCTTCGCGATGTACGGGCCAGATATACGCGTTGAC
ATTGATTATTGACTAGTTATTAATAGTAATCAATTACGGGGTCATTAGTTCATAGCCCATATATGGAGTT
CCGCGTTACATAACTTACGGTAAATGGCCCGCCTGGCTGACCGCCCAACGACCCCCGCCCATTGACGTCA
ATAATGACGTATGTTCCCATAGTAACGCCAATAGGGACTTTCCATTGACGTCAATGGGTGGAGTATTTAC
GGTAAACTGCCCACTTGGCAGTACATCAAGTGTATCATATGCCAAGTACGCCCCCTATTGACGTCAATGA
CGGTAAATGGCCCGCCTGGCATTATGCCCAGTACATGACCTTATGGGACTTTCCTACTTGGCAGTACATC
TACGTATTAGTCATCGCTATTACCATGGTGATGCGGTTTTGGCAGTACATCAATGGGCGTGGATAGCGGT
TTGACTCACGGGGATTTCCAAGTCTCCACCCCATTGACGTCAATGGGAGTTTGTTTTGGCACCAAAATCA
ACGGGACTTTCCAAAATGTCGTAACAACTCCGCCCCATTGACGCAAATGGGCGGTAGGCGTGTACGGTGG
GAGGTCTATATAAGCAGAGCTCTCTGGCTAACTAGAGAACCCACTGCTTACTGGCTTATCGAAATTAATA
CGACTCACTATAGGGAGACCCAAGCTGGCTAGCGTTTAAACTTAAGCTTACCATGGGGGGTTCTCATCAT
CATCATCATCATGGTATGGCTAGCATGACTGGTGGACAGCAAATGGGTCGGGATCTGTACGACGATGACG
ATAAGGTACCATGGATAACTTCTTCACCGAGGGAACACGGGTCTGGCTGAGAGAAAATGGCCAGCATTTT
CCAAGTACTGTAAATTCCTGTGCAGAAGGCATCGTCGTCTTCCGGACAGACTATGGTCAGGTATTCACTT
ACAAGCAGAGCACAATTACCCACCAGAAGGTGACTGCTATGCACCCCACGAACGAGGAGGGCGTGGATGA
CATGGCGTCCTTGACAGAGCTCCATGGCGGCTCCATCATGTATAACTTATTCCAGCGGTATAAGAGAAAT
CAAATATATACCTACATCGGCTCCATCCTGGCCTCCGTGAACCCCTACCAGCCCATCGCCGGGCTGTACG
AGCCTGCCACCATGGAGCAGTACAGCCGGCGCCACCTGGGCGAGCTGCCCCCGCACATCTTCGCCATCGC
CAACGAGTGCTACCGCTGCCTGTGGAAGCGCTACGACAACCAGTGCATCCTCATCAGTGGTGAAAGTGGG
GCAGGTAAAACCGAAAGCACTAAATTGATCCTCAAGTTTCTGTCAGTCATCAGTCAACAGTCTTTGGAAT
TGTCCTTAAAGGAGAAGACATCCTGTGTTGAACGAGCTATTCTTGAAAGCAGCCCCATCATGGAAGCTTT
CGGCAATGCGAAGACCGTGTACAACAACAACTCTAGTCGCTTTGGGAAGTTTGTTCAGCTGAACATCTGT
CAGAAAGGAAATATTCAGGGCGGGAGAATTGTAGATTATTTATTAGAAAAAAACCGAGTAGTAAGGCAAA
ATCCCGGGGAAAGGAATTATCACATATTTTATGCACTGCTGGCAGGGCTGGAACATGAAGAAAGAGAAGA
ATTTTATTTATCTACGCCAGAAAACTACCACTACTTGAATCAGTCTGGATGTGTAGAAGACAAGACAATC
AGTGACCAGGAATCCTTTAGGGAAGTTATTACGGCAATGGACGTGATGCAGTTCAGCAAGGAGGAAGTTC
GGGAAGTGTCGAGGCTGCTTGCTGGTATACTGCATCTTGGGAACATAGAATTTATCACTGCTGGTGGGGC
ACAGGTTTCCTTCAAAACAGCTTTGGGCAGATCTGCGGAGTTACTTGGGCTGGACCCAACACAGCTCACA
GATGCTTTGACCCAGAGATCAATGTTCCTCAGGGGAGAAGAGATCCTCACGCCTCTCAATGTTCAACAGG
CAGTAGACAGCAGGGACTCCCTGGCCATGGCTCTGTATGCGTGCTGCTTTGAGTGGGTAATCAAGAAGAT
CAACAGCAGGATCAAAGGCAATGAGGACTTCAAGTCTATTGGCATCCTCGACATCTTTGGATTTGAAAAC
TTTGAGGTTAATCACTTTGAACAGTTCAATATAAACTATGCAAACGAGAAACTTCAGGAGTACTTCAACA
AGCATATTTTTTCTTTAGAACAACTAGAATATAGCCGGGAAGGATTAGTGTGGGAAGATATTGACTGGAT
AGACAATGGAGAATGCCTGGACTTGATTGAGAAGAAACTTGGCCTCCTAGCCCTTATCAATGAAGAAAGC
CATTTTCCTCAAGCCACAGACAGCACCTTATTGGAGAAGCTACACAGTCAGCATGCGAATAACCACTTTT
ATGTGAAGCCCAGAGTTGCAGTTAACAATTTTGGAGTGAAGCACTATGCTGGAGAGGTGCAATATGATGT
CCGAGGTATCTTGGAGAAGAACAGAGATACATTTCGAGATGACCTTCTCAATTTGCTAAGAGAAAGCCGA
TTTGACTTTATCTACGATCTTTTTGAACATGTTTCAAGCCGCAACAACCAGGATACCTTGAAATGTGGAA
GCAAACATCGGCGGCCTACAGTCAGCTCACAGTTCAAGGACTCACTGCATTCCTTAATGGCAACGCTAAG
CTCCTCTAATCCTTTCTTTGTTCGCTGTATCAAGCCAAACATGCAGAAGATGCCAGACCAGTTTGACCAG
GCGGTTGTGCTGAACCAGCTGCGGTACTCAGGGATGCTGGAGACTGTGAGAATCCGCAAAGCTGGGTATG
CGGTCCGAAGACCCTTTCGGGACTTTTACAAAAGGTATAAAGTGCTGATGAGGAATCTGGCTCTGCCTGA
GGACGTCCGAGGGAAGTGCACGAGCCTGCTGCAGCTCTATGATGCCTCCAACAGCGAGTGGCAGCTGGGG
AAGACCAAGGTCTTTCTTCGAGAATCCTTGGAACAGAAACTGGAGAAGCGGAGGGAAGAGGAAGTGAGCC
ACGCGGCCATGGTGATTCGGGCCCATGTCTTGGGCTTCTTAGCACGAAAACAATACAGAAAGGTCCTTTA
TTGTGTGGTGATAATACAGAAGAATTACAGAGCATTCCTTCTGAGGAGGAGATTTTTGCACCTGAAAAAG
GCAGCCATAGTTTTCCAGAAGCAACTCAGAGGTCAGATTGCTCGGAGAGTTTACAGACAATTGCTGGCAG
AGAAAAGGGAGCAAGAAGAAAAGAAGAAACAGGAAGAGGAAGAAAAGAAGAAACGGGAGGAAGAAGAAAG
AGAAAGAGAGAGAGAGCGAAGAGAAGCCGAGCTCCGCGCCCAGCAGGAAGAAGAAACGAGGAAGCAGCAA
GAACTCGAAGCCTTGCAGAAGAGCCAGAAGGAAGCTGAACTGACCCGTGAACTGGAGAAACAGAAGGAAA
ATAAGCAGGTGGAAGAGATCCTCCGTCTGGAGAAAGAAATCGAGGACCTGCAGCGCATGAAGGAGCAGCA
GGAGCTGTCGCTGACCGAGGCTTCCCTGCAGAAGCTGCAGGAGCGGCGGGACCAGGAGCTCCGCAGGCTG
GAGGAGGAAGCGTGCAGGGCGGCCCAGGAGTTCCTCGAGTCCCTCAATTTCGACGAGATCGACGAGTGTG
TCCGGAATATCGAGCGGTCCCTGTCGGTGGGAAGCGAATTTTCCAGCGAGCTGGCTGAGAGCGCATGCGA
GGAGAAGCCCAACTTCAACTTCAGCCAGCCCTACCCAGAGGAGGAGGTCGATGAGGGCTTCGAAGCCGAC
GACGACGCCTTCAAGGACTCCCCCAACCCCAGCGAGCACGGCCACTCAGACCAGCGAACAAGTGGCATCC
GGACCAGCGATGACTCTTCAGAGGAGGACCCATACATGAACGACACGGTGGTGCCCACCAGCCCCAGTGC
GGACAGCACGGTGCTGCTCGCCCCATCAGTGCAGGACTCCGGGAGCCTACACAACTCCTCCAGCGGCGAG
TCCACCTACTGCATGCCCCAGAACGCTGGGGACTTGCCCTCCCCAGACGGCGACTACGACTACGACCAGG
ATGACTATGAGGACGGTGCCATCACTTCCGGCAGCAGCGTGACCTTCTCCAACTCCTACGGCAGCCAGTG
GTCCCCCGACTACCGCTGCTCTGTGGGGACCTACAACAGCTCGGGTGCCTACCGGTTCAGCTCTGAGGGG
GCGCAGTCCTCGTTTGAAGATAGTGAAGAGGACTTTGATTCCAGGTTTGATACAGATGATGAGCTTTCAT
ACCGGCGTGACTCTGTGTACAGCTGTGTCACTCTGCCGTATTTCCACAGCTTTCTGTACATGAAAGGTGG
CCTGATGAACTCTTGGAAACGCCGCTGGTGCGTCCTCAAGGATGAAACCTTCTTGTGGTTCCGCTCCAAG
CAGGAGGCCCTCAAGCAAGGCTGGCTCCACAAAAAAGGGGGGGGCTCCTCCACGCTGTCCAGGAGAAATT
GGAAGAAGCGCTGGTTTGTCCTCCGCCAGTCCAAGCTGATGTACTTTGAAAACGACAGCGAGGAGAAGCT
CAAGGGCACCGTAGAAGTGCGAACGGCAAAAGAGATCATAGATAACACCACCAAGGAGAATGGGATCGAC
ATCATTATGGCCGATAGGACTTTCCACCTGATTGCAGAGTCCCCAGAAGATGCCAGCCAGTGGTTCAGCG
TGCTGAGTCAGGTCCACGCGTCCACGGACCAGGAGATCCAGGAGATGCATGATGAGCAGGCAAACCCACA
GAATGCTGTGGGCACCTTGGATGTGGGGCTGATTGATTCTGTGTGTGCCTCTGACAGCCCTGATAGACCC
AACTCGTTTGTGATCATCACGGCCAACCGGGTGCTGCACTGCAACGCCGACACGCCGGAGGAGATGCACC
ACTGGATAACCCTGCTGCAGAGGTCCAAAGGGGACACCAGAGTGGAGGGCCAGGAATTCATCGTGAGAGG
ATGGTTGCACAAAGAGGTGAAGAACAGTCCGAAGATGTCTTCACTGAAACTGAAGAAACGGTGGTTTGTA
CTCACCCACAATTCCCTGGATTACTACAAGAGTTCAGAGAAGAACGCGCTCAAACTGGGGACCCTGGTCC
TCAACAGCCTCTGCTCTGTCGTCCCCCCAGATGAGAAGATATTCAAAGAGACAGGCTACTGGAACGTCAC
CGTGTACGGGCGCAAGCACTGTTACCGGCTCTACACCAAGCTGCTCAACGAGGCCACCCGGTGGTCCAGT
GCCATTCAAAACGTGACTGACACCAAGGCCCCGATCGACACCCCCACCCAGCAGCTGATTCAAGATATCA
AGGAGAACTGCCTGAACTCGGATGTGGTGGAACAGATTTACAAGCGGAACCCGATCCTTCGATACACCCA
TCACCCCTTGCACTCCCCGCTCCTGCCCCTTCCGTATGGGGACATAAATCTCAACTTGCTCAAAGACAAA
GGCTATACCACCCTTCAGGATGAGGCCATCAAGATATTCAATTCCCTGCAGCAACTGGAGTCCATGTCTG
ACCCAATTCCAATAATCCAGGGCATCCTACAGACAGGGCATGACCTGCGACCTCTGCGGGACGAGCTGTA
CTGCCAGCTTATCAAACAGACCAACAAAGTGCCCCACCCCGGCAGTGTGGGCAACCTGTACAGCTGGCAG
ATCCTGACATGCCTGAGCTGCACCTTCCTGCCGAGTCGAGGGATTCTCAAGTATCTCAAGTTCCATCTGA
AAAGGATACGGGAACAGTTTCCAGGAACCGAGATGGAAAAATACGCTCTCTTCACTTACGAATCTCTTAA
GAAAACCAAATGCCGAGAGTTTGTGCCTTCCCGAGATGAAATAGAAGCTCTGATCCACAGGCAGGAAATG
ACATCCACGGTCTATTGCCATGGCGGCGGCTCCTGCAAGATCACCATCAACTCCCACACCACTGCTGGGG
AGGTGGTGGAGAAGCTGATCCGAGGCCTGGCCATGGAGGACAGCAGGAACATGTTTGCTTTGTTTGAATA
CAACGGCCACGTCGACAAAGCCATTGAAAGTCGAACCGTCGTAGCTGATGTCTTAGCCAAGTTTGAAAAG
CTGGCTGCCACATCCGAGGTTGGGGACCTGCCATGGAAATTCTACTTCAAACTTTACTGCTTCCTGGACA
CAGACAACGTGCCAAAAGACAGTGTGGAGTTTGCATTTATGTTTGAACAGGCCCACGAAGCGGTTATCCA
TGGCCACCATCCAGCCCCGGAAGAAAACCTCCAGGTTCTTGCTGCCCTGCGACTCCAGTATCTGCAGGGG
GATTATACTCTGCACGCTGCCATCCCACCTCTCGAAGAGGTTTATTCCCTGCAGAGACTCAAGGCCCGCA
TCAGCCAGTCAACCAAAACCTTCACCCCTTGTGAACGGCTGGAGAAGAGGCGGACGAGCTTCCTAGAGGG
GACCCTGAGGCGGAGCTTCCGGACAGGATCCGTGGTCCGGCAGAAGGTCGAGGAGGAGCAGATGCTGGAC
ATGTGGATTAAGGAAGAAGTCTCCTCTGCTCGAGCCAGTATCATTGACAAGTGGAGGAAATTTCAGGGAA
TGAACCAGGAACAGGCCATGGCCAAGTACATGGCCTTGATCAAGGAGTGGCCTGGCTATGGCTCGACGCT
GTTTGATGTGGAGTGCAAGGAAGGTGGCTTCCCTCAGGAACTCTGGTTGGGTGTCAGCGCGGACGCCGTC
TCCGTCTACAAGCGTGGAGAGGGAAGACCACTGGAAGTCTTCCAGTATGAACACATCCTCTCTTTTGGGG
CACCCCTGGCGAATACGTATAAGATCGTGGTCGATGAGAGGGAGCTGCTCTTTGAAACCAGTGAGGTGGT
GGATGTGGCCAAGCTCATGAAAGCCTACATCAGCATGATCGTGAAGAAGCGCTACAGCACGACACGCTCC
GCCAGCAGCCAGGGCAGCTCCAGGTGAAGGCGGTCTAGAGGGCCCGTTTAAACCCGCTGATCAGCCTCGA
CTGTGCCTTCTAGTTGCCAGCCATCTGTTGTTTGCCCCTCCCCCGTGCCTTCCTTGACCCTGGAAGGTGC
CACTCCCACTGTCCTTTCCTAATAAAATGAGGAAATTGCATCGCATTGTCTGAGTAGGTGTCATTCTATT
CTGGGGGGTGGGGTGGGGCAGGACAGCAAGGGGGAGGATTGGGAAGACAATAGCAGGCATGCTGGGGATG
CGGTGGGCTCTATGGCTTCTGAGGCGGAAAGAACCAGCTGGGGCTCTAGGGGGTATCCCC
[124 nt withheld, positions 7411-7534]
C
[91 nt withheld, positions 7536-7626]
A
[49 nt withheld, positions 7628-7676]
CCTTTGACGTTGGAGTCCACGTTCTTT
[37 nt withheld, positions 7704-7740]
ACCCTATCTCGGTCTATTCTTTTGATTTATAAGGGATTTTGCCGATTTCGGCCTATTGGTTAAAAAATGA
GCTGATTTAACAAAAATTTAACGCGAATTAATTCTGTGGAATGTGTGTCAGTTAGGGTGTGGAAAGTCCC
CAGGCTCCCCAGCAGGCAGAAGTATGCAAAGCATGCATCTCAATTAGTCAGCAACCAGGTGTGGAAAGTC
CCCAGGCTCCCCAGCAGGCAGAAGTATGCAAAGCATGCATCTCAATTAGTCAGCAACCATAGTCCCGCCC
CTAACTCCGCCCATCCCGCCCCTAACTCCGCCCAGTTCCGCCCATTCTCCGCCCCATGGCTGACTAATTT
TTTTTATTTATGCAGAGGCCGAGGCCGCCTCTGCCTCTGAGCTATTCCAGAAGTAGTGAGGAGGCTTTTT
TGGAGGCCTAGGCTTTTGCAAAAAGCTCCCGGGAGCTTGTATATCCATTTTCGGATCTGATCAAGAGACA
GGATGAGGATCGTTTCGCATGATTGAACAAGATGGATTGCACGCAGGTTCTCCGGCCGCTTGGGTGGAGA
GGCTATTCGGCTATGACTGGGCACAACAGACAATCGGCTGCTCTGATGCCGCCGTGTTCCGGCTGTCAGC
GCAGGGGCGCCCGGTTCTTTTTGTCAAGACCGACCTGTCCGGTGCCCTGAATGAACTGCAGGACGAGGCA
GCGCGGCTATCGTGGCTGGCCACGACGGGCGTTCCTTGCGCAGCTGTGCTCGACGTTGTCACTGAAGCGG
GAAGGGACTGGCTGCTATTGGGCGAAGTGCCGGGGCAGGATCTCCTGTCATCTCACCTTGCTCCTGCCGA
GAAAGTATCCATCATGGCTGATGCAATGCGGCGGCTGCATACGCTTGATCCGGCTACCTGCCCATTCGAC
CACCAAGCGAAACATCGCATCGAGCGAGCACGTACTCGGATGGAAGCCGGTCTTGTCGATCAGGATGATC
TGGACGAAGAGCATCAGGGGCTCGCGCCAGCCGAACTGTTCGCCAGGCTCAAGGCGCGCATGCCCGACGG
CGAGGATCTCGTCGTGACCCATGGCGATGCCTGCTTGCCGAATATCATGGTGGAAAATGGCCGCTTTTCT
GGATTCATCGACTGTGGCCGGCTGGGTGTGGCGGACCGCTATCAGGACATAGCGTTGGCTACCCGTGATA
TTGCTGAAGAGCTTGGCGGCGAATGGGCTGACCGCTTCCTCGTGCTTTACGGTATCGCCGCTCCCGATTC
GCAGCGCATCGCCTTCTATCGCCTTCTTGACGAGTTCTTCTGAGCGGGACTCTGGGGTTCGAAATGACCG
ACCAAGCGACGCCCAACCTGCCATCACGAGATTTCGATTCCACCGCCGCCTTCTATGAAAGGTTGGGCTT
CGGAATCGTTTTCCGGGACGCCGGCTGGATGATCCTCCAGCGCGGGGATCTCATGCTGGAGTTCTTCGCC
CACCCCAACTTGTTTATTGCAGCTTATAATGGTTACAAATAAAGCAATAGCATCACAAATTTCACAAATA
AAGCATTTTTTTCACTGCATTCTAGTTGTGGTTTGTCCAAACTCATCAATGTATCTTATCATGTCTGTAT
ACCGTCGACCTCTAGCTAGAGCTTGGCGTAATCATGGTCATAGCTGTTTCCTGTGTGAAATTGTTATCCG
CTCACAATTCCACACAACATACGAGCCGGAAGCATAAAGTGTAAAGCCTGGGGTGCCTAATGAGTGAGCT
AACTCACATTAATTGCGTTGCGCTCACTGCCCGCTTTCCAGTCGGGAAACCTGTCGTGCCAGCTGCATTA
ATGAATCGGCCAACGCGCGGGGAGAGGCGGTTTGCGTATTGGGCGCTCTTCCGCTTCCTCGCTCACTGAC
TCGCTGCGCTCGGTCGTTCGGCTGCGGCGAGCGGTATCAGCTCACTCAAAGGCGGTAATACGGTTATCCA
CAGAATCAGGGGATAACGCAGGAAAGAACATGTGAGCAAAAGGCCAGCAAAAGGCCAGGAACCGTAAAAA
GGCCGCGTTGCTGGCGTTTTTCCATAGGCTCCGCCCCCCTGACGAGCATCACAAAAATCGACGCTCAAGT
CAGAGGTGGCGAAACCCGACAGGACTATAAAGATACCAGGCGTTTCCCCCTGGAAGCTCCCTCGTGCGCT
CTCCTGTTCCGACCCTGCCGCTTACCGGATACCTGTCCGCCTTTCTCCCTTCGGGAAGCGTGGCGCTTTC
TCATAGCTCACGCTGTAGGTATCTCAGTTCGGTGTAGGTCGTTCGCTCCAAGCTGGGCTGTGTGCACGAA
CCCCCCGTTCAGCCCGACCGCTGCGCCTTATCCGGTAACTATCGTCTTGAGTCCAACCCGGTAAGACACG
ACTTATCGCCACTGGCAGCAGCCACTGGTAACAGGATTAGCAGAGCGAGGTATGTAGGCGGTGCTACAGA
GTTCTTGAAGTGGTGGCCTAACTACGGCTACACTAGAAGAACAGTATTTGGTATCTGCGCTCTGCTGAAG
CCAGTTACCTTCGGAAAAAGAGTTGGTAGCTCTTGATCCGGCAAACAAACCACCGCTGGTAGCGGTGGTT
TTTTTGTTTGCAAGCAGCAGATTACGCGCAGAAAAAAAGGATCTCAAGAAGATCCTTTGATCTTTTCTAC
GGGGTCTGACGCTCAGTGGAACGAAAACTCACGTTAAGGGATTTTGGTCATGAGATTATCAAAAAGGATC
TTCACCTAGATCCTTTTAAATTAAAAATGAAGTTTTAAATCAATCTAAAGTATATATGAGTAAACTTGGT
CTGACAGTTACCAATGCTTAATCAGTGAGGCACCTATCTCAGCGATCTGTCTATTTCGTTCATCCATAGT
TGCCTGACTCCCCGTCGTGTAGATAACTACGATACGGGAGGGCTTACCATCTGGCCCCAGTGCTGCAATG
ATACCGCGAGACCCACGCTCACCGGCTCCAGATTTATCAGCAATAAACCAGCCAGCCGGAAGGGCCGAGC
GCAGAAGTGGTCCTGCAACTTTATCCGCCTCCATCCAGTCTATTAATTGTTGCCGGGAAGCTAGAGTAAG
TAGTTCGCCAGTTAATAGTTTGCGCAACGTTGTTGCCATTGCTACAGGCATCGTGGTGTCACGCTCGTCG
TTTGGTATGGCTTCATTCAGCTCCGGTTCCCAACGATCAAGGCGAGTTACATGATCCCCCATGTTGTGCA
AAAAAGCGGTTAGCTCCTTCGGTCCTCCGATCGTTGTCAGAAGTAAGTTGGCCGCAGTGTTATCACTCAT
GGTTATGGCAGCACTGCATAATTCTCTTACTGTCATGCCATCCGTAAGATGCTTTTCTGTGACTGGTGAG
TACTCAACCAAGTCATTCTGAGAATAGTGTATGCGGCGACCGAGTTGCTCTTGCCCGGCGTCAATACGGG
ATAATACCGCGCCACATAGCAGAACTTTAAAAGTGCTCATCATTGGAAAACGTTCTTCGGGGCGAAAACT
CTCAAGGATCTTACCGCTGTTGAGATCCAGTTCGATGTAACCCACTCGTGCACCCAACTGATCTTCAGCA
TCTTTTACTTTCACCAGCGTTTCTGGGTGAGCAAAAACAGGAAGGCAAAATGCCGCAAAAAAGGGAATAA
GGGCGACACGGAAATGTTGAATACTCATACTCTTCCTTTTTCAATATTATTGAAGCATTTATCAGGGTTA
TTGTCTCATGAGCGGATACATATTTGAATGTATTTAGAAAAATAAACAAATAGGGGTTCCGCGCACATTT
CCCCGAAAAGTGCCACCTGACGTCGACGGATCGGGAGATCTCCCGATCCCCTATGGTGCACTCTCAGTAC
AATCTGCTCTGATGCCGCATAGTTAAGCCAGTATCTGCTCCCTGCTTGTGT
