>Addgene plasmid #47607 | pcDNA3.1-6His-MyoX | addgene partial sequence | sequence record 69623 | CMV-F 5'-CGCAAATGGGCGGTAGGCGTG-3'
CCCACTGCTTACTGGCTTATCGAAATTAATACGACTCACTATAGGGAGACCCAAGCTGGCTAGCGTTTAA
ACTTAAGCTTACCATGGGGGGTTCTCATCATCATCATCATCATGGTATGGCTAGCATGACTGGTGGACAG
CAAATGGGTCGGGATCTGTACGACGATGACGATAAGGTACCATGGATAACTTCTTCACCGAGGGAACACG
GGTCTGGCTGAGAGAAAATGGCCAGCATTTTCCAAGTACTGTAAATTCCTGTGCAGAAGGCATCGTCGTC
TTCCGGACAGACTATGGTCAGGTATTCACTTACAAGCAGAGCACAATTACCCACCAGAAGGTGACTGCTA
TGCACCCCACGAACGAGGAGGGCGTGGATGACATGGCGTCCTTGACAGAGCTCCATGGCGGCTCCATCAT
GTATAACTTATTCCAGCGGTATAAGAGAAATCAAATATATACCTACATCGGCTCCATCCTGGCCTCCGTG
AACCCCTACCAGCCCATCGCCGGGCTGTACGAGCCTGCCACCATGGAGCAGTACAGCCGGCGCCACCTGG
GCGAGCTGCCCCCGCACATCTTCGCCATCGCCAACGAGTGCTACCGCTGCCTGTGGAAGCGCTACGACAA
CCAGTGCATCCTCATCAGTGGTGAAAGTGGGGCAGGTAAAACCGAAAGCACTAAATTGATCCTCAAGTTT
CTGTCAGTCATCAGTCAACAGTCTTTGGAATTGTCCTTAAAGGAGAAGACATCCTGTGTTGAACGAGCTA
TTCTTGAAAGCAGCCCCATCATGGAAGCTTTCGG
