>Addgene plasmid #47607 | pcDNA3.1-6His-MyoX | addgene partial sequence | sequence record 90134 | BGH-rev 5'-TAGAAGGCACAGTCGAGG-3'
CGCCTTCACCTGGAGCTGCCCTGGCTGCTGGCGGAGCGTGTCGTGCTGTAGCGCTTCTTCACGATCATGC
TGATGTAGGCTTTCATGAGCTTGGCCACATCCACCACCTCACTGGTTTCAAAGAGCAGCTCCCTCTCATC
GACCACGATCTTATACGTATTCGCCAGGGGTGCCCCAAAAGAGAGGATGTGTTCATACTGGAAGACTTCC
AGTGGTCTTCCCTCTCCACGCTTGTAGACGGAGACGGCGTCCGCGCTGACACCCAACCAGAGTTCCTGAG
GGAAGCCACCTTCCTTGCACTCCACATCAAACAGCGTCGAGCCATAGCCAGGCCACTCCTTGATCAAGGC
CATGTACTTGGCCATGGCCTGTTCCTGGTTCATTCCCTGAAATTTCCTCCACTTGTCAATGATACTGGCT
CGAGCAGAGGAGACTTCTTCCTTAATCCACATGTCCAGCATCTGCTCCTCCTCGACCTTCTGCCGGACCA
CGGATCCTGTCCGGAAGCTCCGCCTCAGGGTCCCCTCTAGGAAGCTCGTCCGCCTCTTCTCCAGCCGTTC
ACAAGGGGTGAAGGTTTTGGTTGACTGGCTGATGCGGGCCTTGAGTCTCTGCAGGGAATAAACCTCTTCG
AGAGGTGGGATGGCAGCGTGCAGAGTATAATCCCCCTGCAGATACTGGAGTCGCAGGGCAGCAAGAACCT
GGAGGTTTTCTTCCGGGGCTGGATGGTGGCCATGGATAACCGCTTCGTGGGCCTGTTCAAA
